Addgene plasmid #17805: pPro24
Purpose: (Empty Backbone)
Depositing lab: Jay Keasling. Depositing organization: University of California, Berkeley. Publication: A propionate-inducible expression system for enteric bacteria. Lee SK, Keasling JD. Appl Environ Microbiol. 2005 Nov . 71(11):6856-62. 10.1128/AEM.71.11.6856-6862.2005 PubMed 16269719.
Backbone
  Vector backbone: pPro24
  Backbone size (bp): 5064
  Vector type: Bacterial Expression, Synthetic Biology
Growth in bacteria
  Bacterial resistance: Ampicillin, 100 μg/mL
  Growth temperature: 37°C
  Growth strain: DH10B
  Copy number: High Copy
Gene/Insert
  Gene/Insert name: None
  Cloning method: Restriction Enzyme
  Sequencing primers: 5′ n/a; 3′ pBAD reverse
Terms and licenses: Academic/Nonprofit Terms; Industry Terms: Not Available to Industry
Depositor comments: The ClaI-NheI prpR-PprpB region from pPro18 was ligated to the large fragments of pBAD24 resulting from digestion with the same enzymes, creating pPro24. pPro24 has MCS2 in the author's map.
How to cite: pPro24 was a gift from Jay Keasling (Addgene plasmid # 17805 ; http://n2t.net/addgene:17805 ; RRID:Addgene_17805)
