[The description below was written by a language model from this plasmid's Addgene catalogue record.]
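Description:
pPro24 is an empty bacterial expression backbone of about 5.1 kb, intended for propionate-inducible gene expression in enteric bacteria such as E. coli. It is catalogued as a bacterial expression and synthetic biology vector, carries ampicillin resistance for selection, and is maintained at high copy number. The record does not name the origin of replication. According to the depositor's notes, the plasmid was built by excising the ClaI-NheI fragment containing the prpR-PprpB region from pPro18 and ligating it to the large fragment of pBAD24 cut with the same enzymes. This swaps in the propionate-responsive control module while keeping the rest of the pBAD24 framework. In line with this origin, a pBAD reverse primer is listed for sequencing from the 3′ side of the cloning region.

The regulatory cassette pairs prpR, which encodes the transcriptional activator of the propionate catabolism operon, with its target promoter PprpB. A gene placed downstream of PprpB is therefore transcribed in response to propionate added to the culture. No insert is present. Genes of interest are introduced by restriction enzyme cloning into the multiple cloning site, which the depositor identifies as the "MCS2" version on the author's map, although the record does not list the individual sites. The vector is typically used as an alternative to arabinose- or IPTG-based systems for inducible protein production or pathway engineering. No annotated feature table was supplied, so the finer details, such as terminators or ribosome binding sites, cannot be confirmed from this record.
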