>Addgene plasmid #17805 | pPro24 | addgene partial sequence | sequence record 23730 | 17805 with pBAD-R
TCGCAACAGCCAAGCTTGCATGCCTGCAGGTCGACTCTAGAGGATCCCCGGGTACCATGGTGAATTCCTC
CTGCTAGCTTGTTATCAACTTGTTATTTGCGTTGATAAAGACAAAGCAAGGGGTGTGCCACAATTGCCTT
AATAAAATTAAATGTTTAATTTCAATTTGTTAGAGATAAAGTCATGAACTAATCCGCAAATATGCGTTTC
AGTTAACGTTTCAGGCAATGTTTCACCGCGTTTCATTGCAACAATTATGAAACAAGACTAAACCCAATAT
TCGGTTTCTTAACTTTGCGGTGCGCTATGGCACATCCACCACGGCTTAATGACGACAAACCGGTTATCTG
GACGGTATCTGTAACGCGCCTGTTCGAGCTGTTTCGCGATATCAGCCTCGAGTTTGATCACCTGGCGAAC
ATTACCCCTATCCAGCTTGGCTTTGAAAAAGCGGTGACCTACATCCACAAGAAACTGGCAAACGAACGCT
GTGACGCCATCATCGCCGCTGGATCTAACGGCGCGTACCTGAAAAGCCGCCTGTCAGTGCCAGTTATTTT
GATTAAACCGAGCGGCTACGATGTGTTACAGGCACTGGCAAAAGCCGGAAAACTCACCTCTTCTATCGGC
GTTGTCACTTATCAGGAAACTATTCCGGCACTGGTGGCGTTTCAAAAAACCTTTAATTTGCGCCNCGATC
ACGTAGCTACATTACCGAAGAAACGCACGCGGGCAGATAACGAGCTAAANGCTAACGGCNCNAANCGGTG
NCGGCCCGGGCTGATTACCGATC
